Addgene plasmid #40451: LRRK2_1867_2161_L1976Y_I2049Q_F2083A
Depositing lab: Michael J Fox Foundation MJFF. Depositing organization: Michael J Fox Foundation.
Backbone
  Vector backbone: pEMB017
  Backbone manufacturer: Emerald
  Vector type: Baculovirus
Growth in bacteria
  Bacterial resistance: Ampicillin, 100 μg/mL
  Growth temperature: 37°C
  Growth strain: Top10
  Copy number: High Copy
Gene/Insert
  Gene/Insert name: LRRK2
  Species: H. sapiens (human)
  Mutation: aa1867_2161; L1976Y, I2049Q, F2083A
  Entrez Gene: LRRK2 (a.k.a. AURA17, DARDARIN, PARK8, RIPK7, ROCO2)
  Promoter: polH
  Tag / fusion protein: HisTev (N terminal on insert); GST-Tev (N terminal on insert)
  Cloning method: Restriction Enzyme; 5′ cloning site BamHI (destroyed during cloning); 3′ cloning site HindIII (destroyed during cloning)
  Sequencing primers: 5′ DSP2466For:GAATTTCGTCGACAGATC; 3′ DSP2466Rev:AATAACCCGGATCAGCTT
Terms and licenses: Academic/Nonprofit Terms; Industry Terms
How to cite: LRRK2_1867_2161_L1976Y_I2049Q_F2083A was a gift from Michael J Fox Foundation MJFF (Addgene plasmid # 40451 ; http://n2t.net/addgene:40451 ; RRID:Addgene_40451)
