[The description below was written by a language model from this plasmid's Addgene catalogue record and pLannotate feature annotations shown in this document.]
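Description:
LRRK2_1867_2161_L1976Y_I2049Q_F2083A is a baculovirus transfer plasmid built on the Emerald pEMB017 backbone for expressing a fragment of human LRRK2 in insect cells. In bacteria it is maintained as a high-copy plasmid through a ColE1/pUC-type origin and selected with ampicillin via the β-lactamase gene. An f1 origin and a remnant of lacZα are also annotated. The expression region is flanked by AcMNPV sequences, lef2/ORF603 on one side and the ORF1629 recombination region on the other. These are the homology arms through which the cassette is moved into a baculovirus genome at the polyhedrin locus by recombination.

The payload is driven by the very late polyhedrin (polH) promoter and encodes residues 1867–2161 of LRRK2, a Parkinson's disease-associated serine/threonine kinase. The fragment carries three substitutions, L1976Y, I2049Q and F2083A, whose rationale is not stated in the record. The catalogue lists N-terminal HisTev and GST-Tev tags. The feature table confirms a Schistosoma japonicum GST coding sequence directly upstream of the LRRK2 fragment, consistent with an affinity handle intended to be removed by TEV protease, although no TEV site is annotated. The only His-tag sequence detected is a short stretch downstream of the insert, so the position of the His tag differs between the two sources and should be checked against the sequence.

A β-glucuronidase (GUS) reporter under the late p6.9 promoter sits divergently next to the polH cassette. It is co-transferred into the virus and offers a colorimetric marker for identifying recombinants. The construct appears suited to producing purified recombinant LRRK2 fragment for biochemical or structural work, though the record does not state a specific application.
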