Features (pLannotate 1.2.2; 15 found; start..end, strand, type, name):
    329..453     +  CDS            lef2: baculovirus late expression factor 2
    491..1096    +  CDS            ORF603: baculovirus ORF603 protein
   1167..2972    -  CDS            GUS: β-glucuronidase; uidA (or gusA) from E. coli
   2987..3302    -  promoter       p6.9 promoter: Autographa californica p6.9; baculovirus late basic protein promoter
   3317..3408    +  promoter       polyhedrin promoter: polh from Autographa californica; promoter for the baculovirus polyhedrin gene
   3469..4122    +  CDS            GST26_SCHJA: Experimental evidence at protein level: Swiss-Prot protein existence level 1. GST isoenzymes appear to play a central role in the parasite detoxification system. Other functions are also suspected including a role in increasing the solubility of haematin in the parasite gut. From Schistosoma japonicum (Blood fluke).
   4222..5106    +  CDS            LRRK2 (fragment): LRRK2_HUMAN - Also known as PARK8. Experimental evidence at protein level: Swiss-Prot protein existence level 1. Serine/threonine-protein kinase which phosphorylates a broad range of proteins involved in multiple processes such as neuronal plasticity, autophagy, and vesicle trafficking (PubMed:20949042, PubMed:22012985, PubMed:26824392, PubMed:29125462, PubMed:28720718, PubMed:29127255, PubMed:30398148, PubMed:29212815, PubMed:30635421, PubMed:21850687, PubMed:23395371, PubMed:17114044, PubMed:24687852, PubMed:26014385, PubMed:25201882). Is a key regulator of RAB GTPases by regulating the GTP/
   5135..5152    +  CDS            9xHis (fragment): 9xHis affinity tag
   5189..6546    +  misc_recomb    baculovirus recombination region (ORF1629): contains part of ORF1629
   6544..6621    -  CDS            P61 (fragment): P78_NPVAC - Experimental evidence at protein level: Swiss-Prot protein existence level 1. Plays a role in the transport of the nucleocapsids from the cytoplasm toward the host nucleus together with the host actin- polymerizing Arp2/3 complex. From Autographa californica nuclear polyhedrosis virus (AcMNPV).
   6809..7397    -  rep_origin     ori: high-copy-number ColE1/pMB1/pBR322/pUC origin of replication
   7568..8428    -  CDS            AmpR: β-lactamase; bla; confers resistance to ampicillin, carbenicillin, and related antibiotics
   8429..8533    -  promoter       AmpR promoter: bla
   8560..9015    +  rep_origin     f1 ori (sequence partly withheld): f1 bacteriophage origin of replication; arrow indicates direction of (+) strand synthesis
   9020..1       -  CDS            lacZα (fragment) (across the origin): LacZα fragment of β-galactosidase; lacZ fragment
>Addgene plasmid #40451 | LRRK2_1867_2161_L1976Y_I2049Q_F2083A | depositor full sequence | sequence record 52128 | LRRK2_1867_2161_L1976Y_I2049Q_F2083A sequence 9085 bps
GGAACGGCTCCGCCCACTATTAATGAAATTAAAAATTCCAATTTTAAAAAACGCAGCAAGAGAAACATTT
GTATGAAAGAATGCGTAGAAGGAAAGAAAAATGTCGTCGACATGCTGAACAACAAGATTAATATGCCTCC
GTGTATAAAAAAAATATTGAACGATTTGAAAGAAAACAATGTACCGCGCGGCGGTATGTACAGGAAGAGG
TTTATACTAAACTGTTACATTGCAAACGTGGTTTCGTGTGCCAAGTGTGAAAACCGATGTTTAATCAAGG
CTCTGACGCATTTCTACAACCACGACTCCAAGTGTGTGGGTGAAGTCATGCATCTTTTAATCAAATCCCA
AGATGTGTATAAACCACCAAACTGCCAAAAAATGAAAACTGTCGACAAGCTCTGTCCGTTTGCTGGCAAC
TGCAAGGGTCTCAATCCTATTTGTAATTATTGAATAATAAAACAATTATAAATGCTAAATTTGTTTTTTA
TTAACGATACAAACCAAACGCAACAAGAACATTTGTAGTATTATCTATAATTGAAAACGCGTAGTTATAA
TCGCTGAGGTAATATTTAAAATCATTTTCAAATGATTCACAGTTAATTTGCGACAATATAATTTTATTTT
CACATAAACTAGACGCCTTGTCGTCTTCTTCTTCGTATTCCTTCTCTTTTTCATTTTTCTCTTCATAAAA
ATTAACATAGTTATTATCGTATCCATATATGTATCTATCGTATAGAGTAAATTTTTTGTTGTCATAAATA
TATATGTCTTTTTTAATGGGGTGTATAGTACCGCTGCGCATAGTTTTTCTGTAATTTACAACAGTGCTAT
TTTCTGGTAGTTCTTCGGAGTGTGTTGCTTTAATTATTAAATTTATATAATCAATGAATTTGGGATCGTC
GGTTTTGTACAATATGTTGCCGGCATAGTACGCAGCTTCTTCTAGTTCAATTACACCATTTTTTAGCAGC
ACCGGATTAACATAACTTTCCAAAATGTTGTACGAACCGTTAAACAAAAACAGTTCACCTCCCTTTTCTA
TACTATTGTCTGCGAGCAGTTGTTTGTTGTTAAAAATAACAGCCATTGTAATGAGACGCACAAACTAATA
TCACAAACTGGAAATGTCTATCAATATATAGTTGCTGATCAGATCCTCATTGTTTGCCTCCCTGCTGCGG
TTTTTCACCGAAGTTCATGCCAGTCCAGCGTTTTTGCAGCAGAAAAGCCGCCGACTTCGGTTTGCGGTCG
CGAGTGAAGATCCCTTTCTTGTTACCGCCAACGCGCAATATGCCTTGCGAGGTCGCAAAATCGGCGAAAT
TCCATACCTGTTCACCGACGACGGCGCTGACGCGATCAAAGACGCGGTGATACATATCCAGCCATGCACA
CTGATACTCTTCACTCCACATGTCGGTGTACATTGAGTGCAGCCCGGCTAACGTATCCACGCCGTATTCG
GTGATGATAATCGGCTGATGCAGTTTCTCCTGCCAGGCCAGAAGTTCTTTTTCCAGTACCTTCTCTGCCG
TTTCCAAATCGCCGCTTTGGACATACCATCCGTAATAACGGTTCAGGCACAGCACATCAAAGAGATCGCT
GATGGTATCGGTGTGAGCGTCGCAGAACATTACATTGACGCAGGTGATCGGACGCGTCGGGTCGAGTTTA
CGCGTTGCTTCCGCCAGTGGCGCGAAATATTCCCGTGCACCTTGCGGACGGGTATCCGGTTCGTTGGCAA
TACTCCACATCACCACGCTTGGGTGGTTTTTGTCACGCGCTATCAGCTCTTTAATCGCCTGTAAGTGCGC
TTGCTGAGTTTCCCCGTTGACTGCCTCTTCGCTGTACAGTTCTTTCGGCTTGTTGCCCGCTTCGAAACCA
ATGCCTAAAGAGAGCGAAAAGCCGACAGCAGCAGTTTCATCAATCACCACGATGCCATGTTCATCTGCCC
AGTCGAGCATCTCTTCAGCGTAAGGGTAATGCGAGGTACGGTAGGAGTTGGCCCCAATCCAGTCCATTAA
TGCGTGGTCGTGCACCATCAGCACGTTATCGAATCCTTTGCCACGTAAGTCCGCATCTTCATGACGACCA
AAGCCAGTAAAGTAGAACGGTTTGTGGTTAATCAGGAACTGTTGGCCCTTCACTGCCACTGACCGGATGC
CGACGCGAAGCGGGTAGATATCACACTCTGTCTGGCTTTTGGCTGTGACGCACAGTTCATAGAGATAACC
TTCACCCGGTTGCCAGAGGTGCGGATTCACCACTTGCAAAGTCCCGCTAGTGCCTTGTCCAGTTGCAACC
ACCTGTTGATCCGCATCACGCAGTTCAACGCTGACATCACCATTGGCCACCACCTGCCAGTCAACAGACG
CGTGGTTACAGTCTTGCGCGACATGCGTCACCACGGTGATATCGTCCACCCAGGTGTTCGGCGTGGTGTA
GAGCATTACGCTGCGATGGATTCCGGCATAGTTAAAGAAATCATGGAAGTAAGACTGCTTTTTCTTGCCG
TTTTCGTCGGTAATCACCATTCCCGGCGGGATAGTCTGCCAGTTCAGTTCGTTGTTCACACAAACGGTGA
TACGTACACTTTTCCCGGCAATAACATACGGCGTGACATCGGCTTCAAATGGCGTATAGCCGCCCTGATG
CTCCATCACTTCCTGATTATTGACCCACACTTTGCCGTAATGAGTGACCGCATCGAAACGCAGCACGATA
CGCTGGCCTGCCCAACCTTTCGGTATAAAGACTTCGCGCTGATACCAGACGTTGCCCGCATAATTACGAA
TATCTGCATCGGCGAACTGATCGTTAAAACTGCCTGGCACAGCAATTGCCCGGCTTTCTTGTAACGCGCT
TTCCCACCAACGCTGATCAATTCCACAGTTTTCGCGATCCAGACTGAATGCCCACAGGCCGTCGAGTTTT
TTGATTTCACGGGTTGGGGTTTCTACAGGACGGACCATATTTATAGGTGTAATTTATGTAGCTGTAATTT
TTACCTTATTAATATTTTTTACGCTTTGCATTCGACGACTGAACTCCCAAATATATGTTTAACTCGTCTT
GGTCGTTTGAATTTTTGTTGCTGTGTTTCCTAATATTTTCCATCACCTTAAATATGTTATTGTAATCCTC
AATGTTGAACTTGCAATTGGACACGGCATAGTTTTCCATAGTCGTGTAAAACATGGTATTGGCTGCATTG
TAATACATCCGACTGAGCGGGTACGGATCTATGTGTTTGAGCAGCCTGTTCAAAAACTCTGCATCGTCGC
AAAACGGAATTTCGTCGACAGATCTGATCATGGAGATAATTAAAATGATAACCATCTCGCAAATAAATAA
GTATTTTACTGTTTTCGTAACAGTTTTGTAATAAAAAAACCTATAAATATAGGATCTATGCACCACCATC
ACCACCATCACCACGAGAACCTTTATTTCCAAGGATCAATGGCACCGATCCTGGGGTATTGGAAGATCAA
GGGCCTAGTGCAGCCCACTCGTCTGCTCCTGGAGTACCTAGAAGAGAAGTATGAGGAGCACCTTTATGAG
CGGGACGAGGGTGACAAGTGGCGCAATAAGAAATTCGAGCTAGGCTTGGAATTCCCCAATCTGCCTTATT
ACATCGATGGCGACGTTAAGTTGACTCAGTCCATGGCCATCATCCGCTACATCGCCGACAAGCACAATAT
GCTAGGCGGGTGCCCGAAGGAGCGAGCTGAGATCTCTATGTTGGAAGGGGCCGTGCTGGATATCCGCTAC
GGCGTGAGCCGCATTGCATACTCAAAGGATTTCGAGACCCTCAAGGTTGACTTCCTGTCAAAGCTGCCTG
AAATGCTAAAGATGTTCGAAGACCGTCTCTGTCATAAGACCTACCTGAACGGGGACCACGTGACACACCC
GGACTTTATGTTGTATGACGCTCTGGACGTCGTGCTTTATATGGACCCTATGTGCCTGGACGCTTTTCCC
AAACTAGTGTGTTTCAAGAAACGTATCGAAGCTATCCCTCAGATTGATAAGTACCTGAAGTCCTCAAAGT
ACATCGCCTGGCCCCTTCAAGGTTGGCAAGCCACATTTGGCGGTGGCGACCATCCTCCCAAGTCAGACCT
AGTGCCTAGGCACAACCAGACCAGCCTATATAAGAAAGCCGGGTCAGCTGCCGCTGTGCTGGAGGAGAAC
CTGTATTTCCAGGGCGGATCCAACATCATGCTCAACAACGATGAGCTCGAATTTGAACAAGCTCCAGAAT
TCCTGCTCGGCGACGGCTCTTTCGGCTCCGTATACCGTGCTGCTTATGAAGGCGAAGAAGTCGCCGTAAA
GATCTTCAACAAGCACACCTCGCTCCGTCTGCTCCGTCAGGAACTGGTCGTTCTGTGTCATCTGCACCAT
CCGAGCCTCATCTCCCTGCTGGCCGCTGGCATCCGTCCTCGTATGCTGGTGATGGAGCTGGCATCCAAGG
GCTCTCTCGACCGCCTGCTGCAGCAGGACAAGGCTTCTCTGACCCGTACTCTGCAGCATCGTATCGCTTA
CCATGTAGCTGACGGCCTGCGTTATCTTCATTCTGCAATGATCATTTATCGCGACCTGAAACCTCATAAT
GTACTGCTGTTTACTCTGTACCCGAACGCTGCCATCATCGCTAAGATTGCAGACTATGGTATTGCGCAGT
ACTGCTGCCGCATGGGCATTAAAACAAGCGAAGGTACGCCGGGTTTCCGTGCTCCAGAAGTGGCTCGTGG
CAACGTTCAGTACAACCAGCAAGCTGACGTTTACTCGTTCGGTCTGCTCCTGTACGATATCCTGACTACC
GGCGGCCGTATCGTAGAAGGTCTGAAGTTCCCTAACGAAGCTGACGAACTGGAAATCCAGGGCAAGCTGC
CAGACCCGGTTAAAGAATACGGTTGCGCTCCGTGGCCGATGGTAGAGAAGCTCATCAAACAGTGCCTTAA
AGAAAACCCTCAGGAACGTCCAACCTCTGCTCAAGTGTTCGACATCCTTAACAGCGCTGAACTCGTCTGT
CTGACTCGCCGTATTCTCCTGCCTAAGAATGTTATCGTGGAATGTATGGTTGCTACTCACCATAACTGAT
GATAAGCTTTAGTAAGCACTCGAGCACCACCACCACCACCACTAACCTAGGTAGCTGAGCGCATGCAAGC
TGATCCGGGTTATTAGTACATTTATTAAGCGCTAGATTCTGTGCGTTGTTGATTTACAGACAATTGTTGT
ACGTATTTTAATAATTCATTAAATTTATAATCTTTAGGGTGGTATGTTAGAGCGAAAATCAAATGATTTT
CAGCGTCTTTATATCTGAATTTAAATATTAAATCCTCAATAGATTTGTAAAATAGGTTTCGATTAGTTTC
AAACAAGGGTTGTTTTTCCGAACCGATGGCTGGACTATCTAATGGATTTTCGCTCAACGCCACAAAACTT
GCCAAATCTTGTAGCAGCAATCTAGCTTTGTCGATATTCGTTTGTGTTTTGTTTTGTAATAAAGGTTCGA
CGTCGTTCAAAATATTATGCGCTTTTGTATTTCTTTCATCACTGTCGTTAGTGTACAATTGACTCGACGT
AAACACGTTAAATAGAGCTTGGACATATTTAACATCGGGCGTGTTAGCTTTATTAGGCCGATTATCGTCG
TCGTCCCAACCCTCGTCGTTAGAAGTTGCTTCCGAAGACGATTTTGCCATAGCCACACGACGCCTATTAA
TTGTGTCGGCTAACACGTCCGCGATCAAATTTGTAGTTGAGCTTTTTGGAATTATTTCTGATTGCGGGCG
TTTTTGGGCGGGTTTCAATCTAACTGTGCCCGATTTTAATTCAGACAACACGTTAGAAAGCGATGGTGCA
GGCGGTGGTAACATTTCAGACGGCAAATCTACTAATGGCGGCGGTGGTGGAGCTGATGATAAATCTACCA
TCGGTGGAGGCGCAGGCGGGGCTGGCGGCGGAGGCGGAGGCGGAGGTGGTGGCGGTGATGCAGACGGCGG
TTTAGGCTCAAATGTCTCTTTAGGCAACACAGTCGGCACCTCAACTATTGTACTGGTTTCGGGCGCCGTT
TTTGGTTTGACCGGTCTGAGACGAGTGCGATTTTTTTCGTTTCTAATAGCTTCCAACAATTGTTGTCTGT
CGTCTAAAGGTGCAGCGGGTTGAGGTTCCGTCGGCATTGGTGGAGCGGGCGGCAATTCAGACATCGATGG
TGGTGGTGGTGGTGGAGGCGCTGGAATGTTAGGCACGGGAGAAGGTGGTGGCGGCGGTGCCGCCGGTATA
ATTTGTTCTGGTTTAGTTTGTTCGCGCACGATTGTGGGCACCGGCGCAGGCGCCGCTGGCTGCACAACGG
AAGGTCGTCTGCTTCGAGGCAGCGCTTGGGGTGGTGGCAATTCAATATTATAATTGGAATACAAATCGTA
AAAATCTGCTATAAGCATTGTAATTTCGCTATCGTTTACCGTGCCGATATTTAACAACCGCTCAATGTAA
GCAATTGTATTGTAAAGAGATTGTCTCAAGCTCGGATCGATCCCGCACGCCGATAACAAGCCTTTTCATT
TTTACTACAGCATTGTAGTGGCGAGACACTTCGCTGTCGTCGAGGTTTAAACGCTTCCTCGCTCACTGAC
TCGCTGCGCTCGGTCGTTCGGCTGCGGCGAGCGGTATCAGCTCACTCAAAGGCGGTAATACGGTTATCCA
CAGAATCAGGGGATAACGCAGGAAAGAACATGTGAGCAAAAGGCCAGCAAAAGGCCAGGAACCGTAAAAA
GGCCGCGTTGCTGGCGTTTTTCCATAGGCTCCGCCCCCCTGACGAGCATCACAAAAATCGACGCTCAAGT
CAGAGGTGGCGAAACCCGACAGGACTATAAAGATACCAGGCGTTTCCCCCTGGAAGCTCCCTCGTGCGCT
CTCCTGTTCCGACCCTGCCGCTTACCGGATACCTGTCCGCCTTTCTCCCTTCGGGAAGCGTGGCGCTTTC
TCATAGCTCACGCTGTAGGTATCTCAGTTCGGTGTAGGTCGTTCGCTCCAAGCTGGGCTGTGTGCACGAA
CCCCCCGTTCAGCCCGACCGCTGCGCCTTATCCGGTAACTATCGTCTTGAGTCCAACCCGGTAAGACACG
ACTTATCGCCACTGGCAGCAGCCACTGGTAACAGGATTAGCAGAGCGAGGTATGTAGGCGGTGCTACAGA
GTTCTTGAAGTGGTGGCCTAACTACGGCTACACTAGAAGGACAGTATTTGGTATCTGCGCTCTGCTGAAG
CCAGTTACCTTCGGAAAAAGAGTTGGTAGCTCTTGATCCGGCAAACAAACCACCGCTGGTAGCGGTGGTT
TTTTTGTTTGCAAGCAGCAGATTACGCGCAGAAAAAAAGGATCTCAAGAAGATCCTTTGATCTTTTCTAC
GGGGTCTGACGCTCAGTGGAACGAAAACTCACGTTAAGGGATTTTGGTCATGAGATTATCAAAAAGGATC
TTCACCTAGATCCTTTTAAATTAAAAATGAAGTTTTAAATCAATCTAAAGTATATATGAGTAAACTTGGT
CTGACAGTTACCAATGCTTAATCAGTGAGGCACCTATCTCAGCGATCTGTCTATTTCGTTCATCCATAGT
TGCCTGACTCCCCGTCGTGTAGATAACTACGATACGGGAGGGCTTACCATCTGGCCCCAGTGCTGCAATG
ATACCGCGAGACCCACGCTCACCGGCTCCAGATTTATCAGCAATAAACCAGCCAGCCGGAAGGGCCGAGC
GCAGAAGTGGTCCTGCAACTTTATCCGCCTCCATCCAGTCTATTAATTGTTGCCGGGAAGCTAGAGTAAG
TAGTTCGCCAGTTAATAGTTTGCGCAACGTTGTTGCCATTGCTACAGGCATCGTGGTGTCACGCTCGTCG
TTTGGTATGGCTTCATTCAGCTCCGGTTCCCAACGATCAAGGCGAGTTACATGATCCCCCATGTTGTGCA
AAAAAGCGGTTAGCTCCTTCGGTCCTCCGATCGTTGTCAGAAGTAAGTTGGCCGCAGTGTTATCACTCAT
GGTTATGGCAGCACTGCATAATTCTCTTACTGTCATGCCATCCGTAAGATGCTTTTCTGTGACTGGTGAG
TACTCAACCAAGTCATTCTGAGAATAGTGTATGCGGCGACCGAGTTGCTCTTGCCCGGCGTCAATACGGG
ATAATACCGCGCCACATAGCAGAACTTTAAAAGTGCTCATCATTGGAAAACGTTCTTCGGGGCGAAAACT
CTCAAGGATCTTACCGCTGTTGAGATCCAGTTCGATGTAACCCACTCGTGCACCCAACTGATCTTCAGCA
TCTTTTACTTTCACCAGCGTTTCTGGGTGAGCAAAAACAGGAAGGCAAAATGCCGCAAAAAAGGGAATAA
GGGCGACACGGAAATGTTGAATACTCATACTCTTCCTTTTTCAATATTATTGAAGCATTTATCAGGGTTA
TTGTCTCATGAGCGGATACATATTTGAATGTATTTAGAAAAATAAACAAATAGGGGTTCCGCGCACATTT
CCCCGAAAAGTGCCACCTG
[124 nt withheld, positions 8560-8683]
C
[91 nt withheld, positions 8685-8775]
A
[49 nt withheld, positions 8777-8825]
CCTTTGACGTTGGAGTCCACGTTCTTT
[37 nt withheld, positions 8853-8889]
ACCCTATCTCGGTCTATTCTTTTGATTTATAAGGGATTTTGCCGATTTCGGCCTATTGGTTAAAAAATGA
GCTGATTTAACAAAAATTTAACGCGAATTTTAACAAAATATTAACGTTTACAATTTCCCATTCGCCATTC
AGGCTGCGCAACTGTTGGGAAGGGCGATCGGTGCGGGCCTCTTCGCTATTACGCCA
