>Addgene plasmid #40451 | LRRK2_1867_2161_L1976Y_I2049Q_F2083A | addgene partial sequence | sequence record 53298 | DSP2466Rev 5'-AATAACCCGGATCAGCTT-3'
GGTGGTGGTGGTGCTCGAGTGCTTACTAAAGCTTATCATCAGTTATGGTGAGTAGCAACCATACATTCCA
CGATAACATTCTTAGGCAGGAGAATACGGCGAGTCAGACAGACGAGTTCAGCGCTGTTAAGGATGTCGAA
CACTTGAGCAGAGGTTGGACGTTCCTGAGGGTTTTCTTTAAGGCACTGTTTGATGAGCTTCTCTACCATC
GGCCACGGAGCGCAACCGTATTCTTTAACCGGGTCTGGCAGCTTGCCCTGGATTTCCAGTTCGTCAGCTT
CGTTAGGGAACTTCAGACCTTCTACGATACGGCCGCCGGTAGTCAGGATATCGTACAGGAGCAGACCGAA
CGAGTAAACGTCAGCTTGCTGGTTGTACTGAACGTTGCCACGAGCCACTTCTGGAGCACGGAAACCCGGC
GTACCTTCGCTTGTTTTAATGCCCATGCGGCAGCAGTACTGCGCAATACCATAGTCTGCAATCTTAGCGA
TGATGGCAGCGTTCGGGTACAGAGTAAACAGCAGTACATTATGAGGTTTCAGGTCGCGATAAATGATCAT
TGCAGAATGAAGATAACGCAGGCCGTCAGCTACATGGTAAGCGATACGATGCTGCAGAGTACGGGTCAGA
GAAGCCTTGTCCTGCTGCAGCAGGCGGTCGAGAGAGCCCTTGGATGCCAGCTCCATCACCAGCATACGAG
GACGGATGCCAGCGGCCAGCAGGGAGATGAGGCTCGGATGGTGCAGATGACACAGAACGACCAGTTCCTG
ACGGAGCAGACGGAGCGAGGTGTGCTTGTTGAAGATCTTTACGGCGACTTCTTCGCCTTCATAAGCAGCA
CGGTATACGGAGCCGAAAGAGCCGTCGCCGAGCAGGAAT
