>Addgene plasmid #40451 | LRRK2_1867_2161_L1976Y_I2049Q_F2083A | addgene partial sequence | sequence record 53301 | DSP2466For 5'-GAATTTCGTCGACAGATC-3'
AATAAGTATTTTACTGTTTTCGTAACAGTTTTGTAATAAAAAAACCTATAAATATAGGATCTATGCACCA
CCATCACCACCATCACCACGAGAACCTTTATTTCCAAGGATCAATGGCACCGATCCTGGGGTATTGGAAG
ATCAAGGGCCTAGTGCAGCCCACTCGTCTGCTCCTGGAGTACCTAGAAGAGAAGTATGAGGAGCACCTTT
ATGAGCGGGACGAGGGTGACAAGTGGCGCAATAAGAAATTCGAGCTAGGCTTGGAATTCCCCAATCTGCC
TTATTACATCGATGGCGACGTTAAGTTGACTCAGTCCATGGCCATCATCCGCTACATCGCCGACAAGCAC
AATATGCTAGGCGGGTGCCCGAAGGAGCGAGCTGAGATCTCTATGTTGGAAGGGGCCGTGCTGGATATCC
GCTACGGCGTGAGCCGCATTGCATACTCAAAGGATTTCGAGACCCTCAAGGTTGACTTCCTGTCAAAGCT
GCCTGAAATGCTAAAGATGTTCGAAGACCGTCTCTGTCATAAGACCTACCTGAACGGGGACCACGTGACA
CACCCGGACTTTATGTTGTATGACGCTCTGGACGTCGTGCTTTATATGGACCCTATGTGCCTGGACGCTT
TTCCCAAACTAGTGTGTTTCAAGAAACGTATCGAAGCTATCCCTCAGATTGATAAGTACCTGAAGTCCTC
AAAGTACATCGCCTGGCCCCTTCAAGGTTGGCAAGCCACATTTGGCGGTGGCGACCATCCTCCCAAGTCA
GACCTAG
